Addgene plasmid #164926: pInducer10b-HA-KRAS WT CO SR
Purpose: Expresses HA tagged, codon Optimized and siRNA-resistant, tetracycline-inducible KRAS wild type sequence
Depositing lab: Ji Luo. Depositing organization: National Cancer Institute (NCI). Publication: Development of siRNA payloads to target KRAS-mutant cancer. Yuan TL, Fellmann C, Lee CS, Ritchie CD, Thapar V, Lee LC, Hsu DJ, Grace D, Carver JO, Zuber J, Luo J, McCormick F, Lowe SW. Cancer Discov. 2014 Oct;4(10):1182-1197. doi: 10.1158/2159-8290.CD-13-0900. Epub 2014 Aug 6. PubMed 25100204.
Backbone
  Vector backbone: pInducer-10b
  Backbone size w/o insert (bp): 12168
  Total vector size (bp): 12777
  Vector type: Lentiviral
  Selectable markers: Puromycin
Growth in bacteria
  Bacterial resistance: Ampicillin, 100 μg/mL
  Growth temperature: 37°C
  Growth strain: NEB Stable
  Copy number: High Copy
Gene/Insert
  Gene/Insert name: KRAS proto-oncogene, GTPase (KRAS) (alt name: KRAS)
  Species: H. sapiens (human)
  Insert size (bp): 567
  Mutation: 9 Valine codons are optimized and siRNA targeting sites are altered without effecting amino acid codons..
  GenBank ID: NM_004985.5 NM_004985.5
  Entrez Gene: KRAS (a.k.a. 'C-K-RAS, C-K-RAS, CFC2, K-RAS2A, K-RAS2B, K-RAS4A, K-RAS4B, K-Ras, K-Ras 2, KI-RAS, KRAS1, KRAS2, NS, NS3, OES, RALD, RASK2, c-Ki-ras, c-Ki-ras2)
  Promoter: Ubc promoter
  Tag / fusion protein: HA tag (N terminal on insert)
  Cloning method: Restriction Enzyme; 5′ cloning site AgeI (unknown if destroyed); 3′ cloning site Mlu I (unknown if destroyed)
  Sequencing primers: 5′ ctaccggtagatctaccatg; 3′ ctgatccttccgcccggacgctcag
Terms and licenses: Academic/Nonprofit Terms; Industry Terms: Not Available to Industry
How to cite: pInducer10b-HA-KRAS WT CO SR was a gift from Ji Luo (Addgene plasmid # 164926 ; http://n2t.net/addgene:164926 ; RRID:Addgene_164926)
