[The description below was written by a language model from this plasmid's Addgene catalogue record and pLannotate feature annotations shown in this document.]
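Description:
pInducer10b-HA-KRAS WT CO SR is a lentiviral, doxycycline-inducible expression vector built on the pInducer-10b backbone. It carries a human wild-type KRAS coding sequence with an N-terminal HA tag. According to the record, nine valine codons were optimized and the siRNA target sites were altered synonymously, so the encoded protein is unchanged but the transcript escapes KRAS-directed siRNAs. The plasmid is propagated in E. coli through a high-copy ColE1/pUC-type origin with ampicillin resistance, and an f1 origin is also present. The catalogue gives a total size of 12,777 bp, whereas the annotated sequencing record is 12,720 nt.

Between a truncated HIV-1 5' LTR and a self-inactivating ΔU3 3' LTR, the viral cassette contains the Ψ packaging signal, a gag fragment, RRE and cPPT/CTS for packaging, nuclear export and transduction. The catalogue lists the UbC promoter for the insert, but the feature table places HA-KRAS directly downstream of a tetracycline response element (seven tetO copies) fused to a minimal CMV promoter. The human UbC promoter lies after KRAS and drives a constitutive rtTA3–IRES–PuroR transcript followed by WPRE. A single provirus therefore supplies both the reverse Tet transactivator and puromycin selection, and KRAS is transcribed only when doxycycline is added. The annotation also shows loxP sequences flanking rtTA3, an antisense EM7-BleoR cassette upstream of the TRE, and fragmentary backbone markers (SV40 promoter with partial HygR and ble). The tool's turkey KRAS match simply reflects protein conservation.

The construct fits siRNA rescue experiments, in which inducible re-expression of resistant wild-type KRAS tests the on-target specificity of KRAS knockdown in stably transduced mammalian cells.
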