Features (pLannotate 1.2.2; 39 found; start..end, strand, type, name):
    488..721     +  misc_feature   RRE: The Rev response element (RRE) of HIV-1 allows for Rev-dependent mRNA export from the nucleus to the cytoplasm.
   1098..1198    +  CDS            Rev (fragment): human immunodeficiency virus 1 (HIV-1) Rev protein; rev; enhances nuclear export of unspliced and incompletely spliced viral mRNAs
   1248..1365    +  misc_feature   cPPT/CTS: central polypurine tract and central termination sequence of HIV-1
   1430..1804    -  CDS            BleoR: antibiotic-binding protein; Sh ble from Streptoalloteichus hindustanus; confers resistance to bleomycin, phleomycin, and Zeocin™
   1824..1871    -  promoter       EM7 promoter: synthetic bacterial promoter&nbsp
   1941..2211    +  protein_bind   tetracycline response element: contains seven copies of the tetracycline operator tetO tetracycline repressor TetR
   2222..2239    +  misc_feature   MCS (fragment): pUC18/19 multiple cloning site
   2244..2282    +  promoter       minimal CMV promoter: human cytomegalovirus (CMV) immediate early promoter
   2384..2410    +  CDS            3xHA (fragment): three tandem HA epitope tags
   2423..2986    +  CDS            KRAS (sequence withheld): RASK_MELGA - Experimental evidence at protein level: Swiss-Prot protein existence level 1. Ras proteins bind GDP/GTP and possess intrinsic GTPase activity. Plays an important role in the regulation of cell proliferation. May play a role in promoting oncogenic events by inducing transcriptional silencing of tumor suppressor genes (TSGs). From Meleagris gallopavo (Wild turkey).
   3009..4220    +  promoter       UbC promoter: human ubiquitin C promoter
   4227..4260    -  protein_bind   loxP: Cre-mediated recombination occurs in the 8-bp core sequence (GCATACAT). Cre recombinase
   4267..4964    +  CDS            rtTA3 (fragment): reverse tetracycline transactivator 3 activates expression from Tet-responsive promoters in the presence of doxycycline
   4894..5004    +  CDS            VP48: 3 tandem repeats of the minimal activation domain of herpes simplex virus VP16 (Cheng et al., 2013)
   5014..5044    +  protein_bind   loxP (fragment): Cre-mediated recombination occurs in the 8-bp core sequence (GCATACAT). Cre recombinase
   5062..5634    +  misc_feature   IRES: internal ribosome entry site (IRES) of the encephalomyocarditis virus (EMCV)
   5643..6239    +  CDS            PuroR: puromycin N-acetyltransferase; pac from Streptomyces alboniger; confers resistance to puromycin
   6261..6849    +  misc_feature   WPRE: woodchuck hepatitis virus posttranscriptional regulatory element
   6866..7054    +  CDS            nef (fragment): NEF_HV1Z2 - Experimental evidence at protein level: Swiss-Prot protein existence level 1. Extracellular Nef protein targets CD4(+) T-lymphocytes for apoptosis by interacting with CXCR4 surface receptors. From Human immunodeficiency virus type 1 group M subtype D (isolate Z2/CDC-Z34) (HIV-1).
   7056..7289    +  LTR            3' LTR (ΔU3): self-inactivating 3' long terminal repeat (LTR) from HIV-1
   7396..7620    +  polyA_signal   bGH poly(A) signal: bovine growth hormone polyadenylation signal
   7624..7645    +  promoter       SV40 promoter (fragment): SV40 enhancer and early promoter
   7666..8094    +  rep_origin     f1 ori (sequence partly withheld): f1 bacteriophage origin of replication; arrow indicates direction of (+) strand synthesis
   8108..8437    +  promoter       SV40 promoter: SV40 enhancer and early promoter
   8514..9130    +  CDS            HygR (fragment): aminoglycoside phosphotransferase from E. coli confers resistance to hygromycin
   9140..9265    +  CDS            ble (fragment): BLE_KLEPN - Experimental evidence at protein level: Swiss-Prot protein existence level 1. Binding protein with a strong affinity to the bleomycin family of antibiotics. Binds to CL990; an antimitotic-antibiotic compound. From Klebsiella pneumoniae.
   9260..9341    +  polyA_signal   SV40 poly(A) signal: SV40 polyadenylation signal
   9452..9474    -  protein_bind   lac operator (fragment): The lac repressor binds to the lac operator to inhibit transcription in E. coli. This inhibition can be relieved by adding lactose or isopropyl-β-D-thiogalactopyranoside (IPTG). lac repressor encoded by lacI
   9478..9508    -  promoter       lac promoter: promoter for the E. coli lac operon
   9523..9544    -  protein_bind   CAP binding site: CAP binding activates transcription in the presence of cAMP. E. coli catabolite activator protein
   9557..9649    -  CDS            lacI (fragment): lac repressor; lacI; The lac repressor binds to the lac operator to inhibit transcription in E. coli. This inhibition can be relieved by adding lactose or isopropyl-β-D-thiogalactopyranoside (IPTG).
   9832..10420   -  rep_origin     ori: high-copy-number ColE1/pMB1/pBR322/pUC origin of replication
  10591..11451   -  CDS            AmpR: β-lactamase; bla; confers resistance to ampicillin, carbenicillin, and related antibiotics
  11452..11556   -  promoter       AmpR promoter: bla
  11604..11738   +  polyA_signal   SV40 poly(A) signal: SV40 polyadenylation signal
  11905..12234   +  CDS            nef (fragment): NEF_HV1BR - Experimental evidence at protein level: Swiss-Prot protein existence level 1. Extracellular Nef protein targets CD4(+) T-lymphocytes for apoptosis by interacting with CXCR4 surface receptors (PubMed:14990729). From Human immunodeficiency virus type 1 group M subtype B (isolate BRU/LAI) (HIV-1).
  12282..12539   +  LTR            5' LTR (truncated): truncated 5' long terminal repeat (LTR) from HIV-1
  12586..12711   +  misc_feature   HIV-1 Ψ: packaging signal of human immunodeficiency virus type 1
  12695..313     +  CDS            HIV-1 gag (fragment) (across the origin): gag protein from human immunodeficiency virus 1; gag
>Addgene plasmid #164926 | pInducer10b-HA-KRAS WT CO SR | addgene full sequence | sequence record 333718 | Addgene NGS Result
CGGGGGAGAATTAGATCGCGATGGGAAAAAATTCGGTTAAGGCCAGGGGGAAAGAAAAAATATAAATTAA
AACATATAGTATGGGCAAGCAGGGAGCTAGAACGATTCGCAGTTAATCCTGGCCTGTTAGAAACATCAGA
AGGCTGTAGACAAATACTGGGACAGCTACAACCATCCCTTCAGACAGGATCAGAAGAACTTAGATCATTA
TATAATACAGTAGCAACCCTCTATTGTGTGCATCAAAGGATAGAGATAAAAGACACCAAGGAAGCTTTAG
ACAAGATAGAGGAAGAGCAAAACAAAAGTAAGACCACCGCACAGCAAGCGGCCGGCCGCTGATCTTCAGA
CCTGGAGGAGGAGATATGAGGGACAATTGGAGAAGTGAATTATATAAATATAAAGTAGTAAAAATTGAAC
CATTAGGAGTAGCACCCACCAAGGCAAAGAGAAGAGTGGTGCAGAGAGAAAAAAGAGCAGTGGGAATAGG
AGCTTTGTTCCTTGGGTTCTTGGGAGCAGCAGGAAGCACTATGGGCGCAGCGTCAATGACGCTGACGGTA
CAGGCCAGACAATTATTGTCTGGTATAGTGCAGCAGCAGAACAATTTGCTGAGGGCTATTGAGGCGCAAC
AGCATCTGTTGCAACTCACAGTCTGGGGCATCAAGCAGCTCCAGGCAAGAATCCTGGCTGTGGAAAGATA
CCTAAAGGATCAACAGCTCCTGGGGATTTGGGGTTGCTCTGGAAAACTCATTTGCACCACTGCTGTGCCT
TGGAATGCTAGTTGGAGTAATAAATCTCTGGAACAGATTTGGAATCACACGACCTGGATGGAGTGGGACA
GAGAAATTAACAATTACACAAGCTTAATACACTCCTTAATTGAAGAATCGCAAAACCAGCAAGAAAAGAA
TGAACAAGAATTATTGGAATTAGATAAATGGGCAAGTTTGTGGAATTGGTTTAACATAACAAATTGGCTG
TGGTATATAAAATTATTCATAATGATAGTAGGAGGCTTGGTAGGTTTAAGAATAGTTTTTGCTGTACTTT
CTATAGTGAATAGAGTTAGGCAGGGATATTCACCATTATCGTTTCAGACCCACCTCCCAACCCCGAGGGG
ACCCGACAGGCCCGAAGGAATAGAAGAAGAAGGTGGAGAGAGAGACAGAGACAGATCCATTCGATTAGTG
AACGGATCGGCACTGCGTGCGCCAATTCTGCAGACAAATGGCAGTATTCATCCACAATTTTAAAAGAAAA
GGGGGGATTGGGGGGTACAGTGCAGGGGAAAGAATAGTAGACATAATAGCAACAGACATACAAACTAAAG
AATTACAAAAACAAATTACAAAAATTCAAAATTTTCGGGTTTATTACAGGGACAGCAGAGATCCAGTTTG
GTTAGTACCGGGCCCGCTCTAGTCCGGAATCAGTCCTGCTCCTCGGCCACGAAGTGCACGCAGTTGCCGG
CCGGGTCGCGCAGGGCGAACTCCCGCCCCCACGGCTGCTCGCCGATCTCGGTCATGGCCGGCCCGGAGGC
GTCCCGGAAGTTCGTGGACACGACCTCCGACCACTCGGCGTACAGCTCGTCCAGGCCGCGCACCCACACC
CAGGCCAGGGTGTTGTCCGGCACCACCTGGTCCTGGACCGCGCTGATGAACAGGGTCACGTCGTCCCGGA
CCACACCGGCGAAGTCGTCCTCCACGAAGTCCCGGGAGAACCCGAGCCGGTCGGTCCAGAACTCGACCGC
TCCGGCGACGTCGCGCGCGGTGAGCACCGGAACGGCACTGGTCAACTTGGCCATGGTGGCCCTCCTATAG
TGAGTCGTATTATACTATGCCGATATACTATGCCGATGATTAATTGTCAACACGTGCTGCAGGTCCGAGG
TTCTAGGCTAGCTTAAAGGAACCAATTCAGTCGACTGGATCCTTTACCACTCCCTATCAGTGATAGAGAA
AAGTGAAAGTCGAGTTTACCACTCCCTATCAGTGATAGAGAAAAGTGAAAGTCGAGTTTACCACTCCCTA
TCAGTGATAGAGAAAAGTGAAAGTCGAGTTTACCACTCCCTATCAGTGATAGAGAAAAGTGAAAGTCGAG
TTTACCACTCCCTATCAGTGATAGAGAAAAGTGAAAGTCGAGTTTACCACTCCCTATCAGTGATAGAGAA
AAGTGAAAGTCGAGTTTACCACTCCCTATCAGTGATAGAGAAAAGTGAAAGTCGAGCTCGGTACCCGGGT
CGAGGTAGGCGTGTACGGTGGGAGGCCTATATAAGCAGAGCTCGTTTAGTGAACCGTCAGATCGCCTGGA
GACGCCATCCACGCTGTTTTGACCTCCATAGAAGACACCGGGACCGATCCAGCCTACCGGTAGATCTACC
ATGTACCCATACGATGTTCCAGATTACGCTGGAGGATCA
[567 nt withheld, positions 2420-2986]
TAACTCGAGACGCGTAAGATCTGGCCTCCGCGCCGGGTTTTGGCGCCTCCCGCGGGCGCCCCCCTCCTCA
CGGCGAGCGCTGCCACGTCAGACGAAGGGCGCAGCGAGCGTCCTGATCCTTCCGCCCGGACGCTCAGGAC
AGCGGCCCGCTGCTCATAAGACTCGGCCTTAGAACCCCAGTATCAGCAGAAGGACATTTTAGGACGGGAC
TTGGGTGACTCTAGGGCACTGGTTTTCTTTCCAGAGAGCGGAACAGGCGAGGAAAAGTAGTCCCTTCTCG
GCGATTCTGCGGAGGGATCTCCGTGGGGCGGTGAACGCCGATGATTATATAAGGACGCGCCGGGTGTGGC
ACAGCTAGTTCCGTCGCAGCCGGGATTTGGGTCGCGGTTCTTGTTTGTGGATCGCTGTGATCGTCACTTG
GTGAGTAGCGGGCTGCTGGGCTGGCCGGGGCTTTCGTGGCCGCCGGGCCGCTCGGTGGGACGGAAGCGTG
TGGAGAGACCGCCAAGGGCTGTAGTCTGGGTCCGCGAGCAAGGTTGCCCTGAACTGGGGGTTGGGGGGAG
CGCAGCAAAATGGCGGCTGTTCCCGAGTCTTGAATGGAAGACGCTTGTGAGGCGGGCTGTGAGGTCGTTG
AAACAAGGTGGGGGGCATGGTGGGCGGCAAGAACCCAAGGTCTTGAGGCCTTCGCTAATGCGGGAAAGCT
CTTATTCGGGTGAGATGGGCTGGGGCACCATCTGGGGACCCTGACGTGAAGTTTGTCACTGACTGGAGAA
CTCGGTTTGTCGTCTGTTGCGGGGGCGGCAGTTATGGCGGTGCCGTTGGGCAGTGCACCCGTACCTTTGG
GAGCGCGCGCCCTCGTCGTGTCGTGACGTCACCCGTTCTGTTGGCTTATAATGCAGGGTGGGGCCACCTG
CCGGTAGGTGTGTGGTAGGCTTTTCTCCGTCGCAGGACGCAGGGTTCGGGCCTAGGGTAGGCTCTCCTGA
ATCGACAGGCGCCGGACCTCTGGTGAGGGGAGGGATAAGTGAGGCGTCAGTTTCTTTGGTCGGTTTTATG
TACCTATCTTCTTAAGTAGCTGAAGCTCCGGTTTTGAACTATGCGCTCGGGGTTGGCGAGTGTGTTTTGT
GAAGTTTTTTAGGCACCTTTTGAAATGTAATCATTTGGGTCAATATGTAATTTTCAGTGTTAGACTAGTA
AATTGTCCGCTAAATTCTGGCCGTTTTTGGCTTTTTTGTTAGACGGATCCATAACTTCGTATAATGTATG
CTATACGAAGTTATGCCACCATGTCTAGACTGGACAAGAGCAAAGTCATAAACGGAGCTCTGGAATTACT
CAATGGTGTCGGTATCGAAGGCCTGACGACAAGGAAACTCGCTCAAAAGCTGGGAGTTGAGCAGCCTACC
CTGTACTGGCACGTGAAGAACAAGCGGGCCCTGCTCGATGCCCTGCCAATCGAGATGCTGGACAGGCATC
ATACCCACTTCTGCCCCCTGGAAGGCGAGTCATGGCAAGACTTTCTGCGGAACAACGCCAAGTCATACCG
CTGTGCTCTCCTCTCACATCGCGACGGGGCTAAAGTGCATCTCGGCACCCGCCCAACAGAGAAACAGTAC
GAAACCCTGGAAAATCAGCTCGCGTTCCTGTGTCAGCAAGGCTTCTCCCTGGAGAACGCACTGTACGCTC
TGTCCGCCGTGGGCCACTTTACACTGGGCTGCGTATTGGAGGAACAGGAGCATCAAGTAGCAAAAGAGGA
AAGAGAGACACCTACCACCGATTCTATGCCCCCACTTCTGAGACAAGCAATTGAGCTGTTCGACCGGCAG
GGAGCCGAACCTGCCTTCCTTTTCGGCCTGGAACTAATCATATGTGGCCTGGAGAAACAGCTAAAGTGCG
AAAGCGGCGGGCCGACCGACGCCCTTGACGATTTTGACTTAGACATGCTCCCAGCCGATGCCCTTGACGA
CTTTGACCTTGATATGCTGCCTGCTGACGCTCTTGACGATTTTGACCTTGACATGCTCCCCGGGTAAATA
ACTTCGTATAGCATACATTATACGAAGTATGGCGCGCCAATTCCGCCCCTCTCCCTCCCCCCCCCCTAAC
GTTACTGGCCGAAGCCGCTTGGAATAAGGCCGGTGTGCGTTTGTCTATATGTTATTTTCCACCATATTGC
CGTCTTTTGGCAATGTGAGGGCCCGGAAACCTGGCCCTGTCTTCTTGACGAGCATTCCTAGGGGTCTTTC
CCCTCTCGCCAAAGGAATGCAAGGTCTGTTGAATGTCGTGAAGGAAGCAGTTCCTCTGGAAGCTTCTTGA
AGACAAACAACGTCTGTAGCGACCCTTTGCAGGCAGCGGAACCCCCCACCTGGCGACAGGTGCCTCTGCG
GCCAAAAGCCACGTGTATAAGATACACCTGCAAAGGCGGCACAACCCCAGTGCCACGTTGTGAGTTGGAT
AGTTGTGGAAAGAGTCAAATGGCTCTCCTCAAGCGTATTCAACAAGGGGCTGAAGGATGCCCAGAAGGTA
CCCCATTGTATGGGATCTGATCTGGGGCCTCGGTGCACATGCTTTACATGTGTTTAGTCGAGGTTAAAAA
AACGTCTAGGCCCCCCGAACCACGGGGACGTGGTTTTCCTTTGAAAAACACGATAATACCATGGCCACCG
AGTACAAGCCCACGGTGCGCCTCGCCACCCGCGACGACGTCCCCCGGGCCGTACGCACCCTCGCCGCCGC
GTTCGCCGACTACCCCGCCACGCGCCACACCGTCGACCCGGACCGCCACATCGAGCGGGTCACCGAGCTG
CAAGAACTCTTCCTCACGCGCGTCGGGCTCGACATCGGCAAGGTGTGGGTCGCGGACGACGGCGCCGCGG
TGGCGGTCTGGACCACGCCGGAGAGCGTCGAAGCGGGGGCGGTGTTCGCCGAGATCGGCTCGCGCATGGC
CGAGTTGAGCGGTTCCCGGCTGGCCGCGCAGCAACAGATGGAAGGCCTCCTGGCGCCGCACCGGCCCAAG
GAGCCCGCGTGGTTCCTGGCCACCGTCGGCGTCTCGCCCGACCACCAGGGCAAGGGTCTGGGCAGCGCCG
TCGTGCTCCCCGGAGTGGAGGCGGCCGAGCGCGCTGGGGTGCCCGCCTTCCTGGAGACCTCCGCGCCCCG
CAACCTCCCCTTCTACGAGCGGCTCGGCTTCACCGTCACCGCCGACGTCGAGGTGCCCGAAGGACCGCGC
ACCTGGTGCATGACCCGCAAGCCCGGTGCCTGATTAATTAAGCGCGTCTGGAACAATCAACCTCTGGATT
ACAAAATTTGTGAAAGATTGACTGGTATTCTTAACTATGTTGCTCCTTTTACGCTATGTGGATACGCTGC
TTTAATGCCTTTGTATCATGCTATTGCTTCCCGTATGGCTTTCATTTTCTCCTCCTTGTATAAATCCTGG
TTGCTGTCTCTTTATGAGGAGTTGTGGCCCGTTGTCAGGCAACGTGGCGTGGTGTGCACTGTGTTTGCTG
ACGCAACCCCCACTGGTTGGGGCATTGCCACCACCTGTCAGCTCCTTTCCGGGACTTTCGCTTTCCCCCT
CCCTATTGCCACGGCGGAACTCATCGCCGCCTGCCTTGCCCGCTGCTGGACAGGGGCTCGGCTGTTGGGC
ACTGACAATTCCGTGGTGTTGTCGGGGAAGCTGACGTCCTTTCCATGGCTGCTCGCCTGTGTTGCCACCT
GGATTCTGCGCGGGACGTCCTTCTGCTACGTCCCTTCGGCCCTCAATCCAGCGGACCTTCCTTCCCGCGG
CCTGCTGCCGGCTCTGCGGCCTCTTCCGCGTCTTCGCCTTCGCCCTCAGACGAGTCGGATCTCCCTTTGG
GCCGCCTCCCCGCCTGGAATTAATTCTGCAGTCGAGACCTAGAAAAACATGGAGCAATCACAAGTAGCAA
TACAGCAGCTACCAATGCTGATTGTGCCTGGCTAGAAGCACAAGAGGAGGAGGAGGTGGGTTTTCCAGTC
ACACCTCAGGTACCTTTAAGACCAATGACTTACAAGGCAGCTGTAGATCTTAGCCACTTTTTAAAAGAAA
AGAGGGGACTGGAAGGGCTAATTCACTCCCAACGAAGACAAGATCTGCTTTTTGCTTGTACTGGGTCTCT
CTGGTTAGACCAGATCTGAGCCTGGGAGCTCTCTGGCTAACTAGGGAACCCACTGCTTAAGCCTCAATAA
AGCTTGCCTTGAGTGCTTCAAGTAGTGTGTGCCCGTCTGTTGTGTGACTCTGGTAACTAGAGATCCCTCA
GACCCTTTTAGTCAGTGTGGAAAATCTCTAGCAGTAGTAGTTCATGTCATCTTATTATTCAGTATTTATA
ACTTGCAAAGAAATGAATATCAGAGAGTGAGAGGCCTTGACATTGTTTAAACCCGCTGATCAGCCTCGAC
TGTGCCTTCTAGTTGCCAGCCATCTGTTGTTTGCCCCTTCCCCGTGCCTTCCTTGACCCTGGAAGGTGCC
ACTCCCACTGTCCTTTCCTAATAAAATGAGGAAATTGCATCGCATTGTCTGAGTAGGTGTCATTCTATTC
TGGGGGGTGGGGTGGGGCAGGACAGCAAGGGGGAGGATTGGGAAGACAATAGCAGGCATGCTGGGGATGC
GGTGGGCTCTATGGCTTCTGAGGCGGAAAGAACCAGCTGGGGCTCTAGGGGGTATCCCC
[124 nt withheld, positions 7666-7789]
C
[91 nt withheld, positions 7791-7881]
A
[49 nt withheld, positions 7883-7931]
CCTTTGACGTTGGAGTCCACGTTCTTT
[37 nt withheld, positions 7959-7995]
ACCCTATCTCGGTCTATTCTTTTGATTTATAAGGGATTTTGCCGATTTCGGCCTATTGGTTAAAAAATGA
GCTGATTTAACAAAAATTTAACGCGAATTAATTCTGTGGAATGTGTGTCAGTTAGGGTGTGGAAAGTCCC
CAGGCTCCCCAGCAGGCAGAAGTATGCAAAGCATGCATCTCAATTAGTCAGCAACCAGGTGTGGAAAGTC
CCCAGGCTCCCCAGCAGGCAGAAGTATGCAAAGCATGCATCTCAATTAGTCAGCAACCATAGTCCCGCCC
CTAACTCCGCCCATCCCGCCCCTAACTCCGCCCAGTTCCGCCCATTCTCCGCCCCATGGCTGACTAATTT
TTTTTATTTATGCAGAGGCCGAGGCCGCCTCTGCCTCTGAGCTATTCCAGAAGTAGTGAGGAGGCTTTTT
TGGAGGCCTAGGCTTTTGCAAAAAGCTCCCGGGAGCTTGTATATCCATTTTCGGATCTGATCAGCACGTG
ATGAAAAAGCCTGAACTCACCGCGACGTGACCGCAAGGAATCGGTCAATACACTACATGGCGTGATTTCA
TATGCGCGATTGCTGATCCCCATGTGTATCACTGGCAAACTGTGATGGACGACACCGTCAGTGCGTCCGT
CGCGCAGGCTCTCGATGAGCTGATGCTTTGGGCCGAGGACTGCCCCGAAGTCCGGCACCTCGTGCACGCG
GATTTCGGCTCCAACAATGTCCTGACGGACAATGGCCGCATAACAGCGGTCATTGACTGGAGCGAGGCGA
TGTTCGGGGATTCCCAATACGAGGTCGCCAACATCTTCTTCTGGAGGCCGTGGTTGGCTTGTATGGAGCA
GCAGACGCGCTACTTCGAGCGGAGGCATCCGGAGCTTGCAGGATCGCCGCGGCTCCGGGCGTATATGCTC
CGCATTGGTCTTGACCAACTCTATCAGAGCTTGGTTGACGGCAATTTCGATGATGCAGCTTGGGCGCAGG
GTCGATGCGACGCAATCGTCCGATCCGGAGCCGGGACTGTCGGGCGTACACAAATCGCCCGCAGAAGCGC
GGCCGTCTGGACCGATGGCTGTGTAGAAGTACTCGCCGATAGTGGAAACCGACGCCCCAGCACTCGTCCG
AGGGCAAAGGAATAGCACGTGCTACGAGATTTCGATTCCACCGCCGCCTTCTATGAAAGGTTGGGCTTCG
GAATCGTTTTCCGGGACGCCGGCTGGATGATCCTCCAGCGCGGGGATCTCATGCTGGAGTTCTTCGCCCA
CCCCAACTTGTTTATTGCAGCTTATAATGGTTACAAATAAAGCAATAGCATCACAAATTTCACAAATAAA
GCATTTTTTTCACTGCATTCTAGTTGTGGTTTGTCCAAACTAATCAATGTATCTTATCATGTCTGTATAC
CGTCGACCTCTAGCTAGAGCTTGGCGTAATCATGGTCATAGCTGTTTCCTGTGTGAAATTGTTATCCGCT
CACAATTCCACACAACATACGAGCCGGAAGCATAAAGTGTAAAGCCTGGGGTGCCTAATGAGTGAGCTAA
CTCACATTAATTGCGTTGCGCTCACTGCCCGCTTTCCAGTCGGGAAACCTGTCGTGCCAGCTGCATTAAT
GAATCGGCCAACGCGCGGGGAGAGGCGGTTTGCGTATTGGGCGCTCTTCCGCTTCCTCGCTCACTGACTC
GCTGCGCTCGGTCGTTCGGCTGCGGCGAGCGGTATCAGCTCACTCAAAGGCGGTAATACGGTTATCCACA
GAATCAGGGGATAACGCAGGAAAGAACATGTGAGCAAAAGGCCAGCAAAAGGCCAGGAACCGTAAAAAGG
CCGCGTTGCTGGCGTTTTTCCATAGGCTCCGCCCCCCTGACGAGCATCACAAAAATCGACGCTCAAGTCA
GAGGTGGCGAAACCCGACAGGACTATAAAGATACCAGGCGTTTCCCCCTGGAAGCTCCCTCGTGCGCTCT
CCTGTTCCGACCCTGCCGCTTACCGGATACCTGTCCGCCTTTCTCCCTTCGGGAAGCGTGGCGCTTTCTC
ATAGCTCACGCTGTAGGTATCTCAGTTCGGTGTAGGTCGTTCGCTCCAAGCTGGGCTGTGTGCACTAACC
CCCCGTTCAGCCCGACCGCTGCGCCTTATCCGGTAACTATCGTCTTGAGTCCAACCCGGTAAGACACGAC
TTATCGCCACTGGCAGCAGCCACTGGTAACAGGATTAGCAGAGCGAGGTATGTAGGCGGTGCTACAGAGT
TCTTGAAGTGGTGGCCTAACTACGGCTACACTAGAAGAACAGTATTTGGTATCTGCGCTCTGCTGAAGCC
AGTTACCTTCGGAAAAAGAGTTGGTAGCTCTTGATCCGGCAAACAAACCACCGCTGGTAGCGGTGGTTTT
TTTGTTTGCAAGCAGCAGATTACGCGCAGAAAAAAAGGATCTCAAGAAGATCCTTTGATCTTTTCTACGG
GGTCTGACGCTCAGTGGAACGAAAACTCACGTTAAGGGATTTTGGTCATGAGATTATCAAAAAGGATCTT
CACCTAGATCCTTTTAAATTAAAAATGAAGTTTTAAATCAATCTAAAGTATATATGAGTAAACTTGGTCT
GACAGTTACCAATGCTTAATCAGTGAGGCACCTATCTCAGCGATCTGTCTATTTCGTTCATCCATAGTTG
CCTGACTCCCCGTCGTGTAGATAACTACGATACGGGAGGGCTTACCATCTGGCCCCAGTGCTGCAATGAT
ACCGCGAGACCCACGCTCACCGGCTCCAGATTTATCAGCAATAAACCAGCCAGCCGGAAGGGCCGAGCGC
AGAAGTGGTCCTGCAACTTTATCCGCCTCCATCCAGTCTATTAATTGTTGCCGGGAAGCTAGAGTAAGTA
GTTCGCCAGTTAATAGTTTGCGCAACGTTGTTGCCATTGCTACAGGCATCGTGGTGTCACGCTCGTCGTT
TGGTATGGCTTCATTCAGCTCCGGTTCCCAACGATCAAGGCGAGTTACATGATCCCCCATGTTGTGCAAA
AAAGCGGTTAGCTCCTTCGGTCCTCCGATCGTTGTCAGAAGTAAGTTGGCCGCAGTGTTATCACTCATGG
TTATGGCAGCACTGCATAATTCTCTTACTGTCATGCCATCCGTAAGATGCTTTTCTGTGACTGGTGAGTA
CTCAACCAAGTCATTCTGAGAATAGTGTATGCGGCGACCGAGTTGCTCTTGCCCGGCGTCAATACGGGAT
AATACCGCGCCACATAGCAGAACTTTAAAAGTGCTCATCATTGGAAAACGTTCTTCGGGGCGAAAACTCT
CAAGGATCTTACCGCTGTTGAGATCCAGTTCGATGTAACCCACTCGTGCACCCAACTGATCTTCAGCATC
TTTTACTTTCACCAGCGTTTCTGGGTGAGCAAAAACAGGAAGGCAAAATGCCGCAAAAAAGGGAATAAGG
GCGACACGGAAATGTTGAATACTCATACTCTTCCTTTTTCAATATTATTGAAGCATTTATCAGGGTTATT
GTCTCATGAGCGGATACATATTTGAATGTATTTAGAAAAATAAACAAATAGGGGTTCCGCGCACATTTCC
CCGAAAAGTGCCACCTGACGTCGACGGATCGGGAGATCAACTTGTTTATTGCAGCTTATAATGGTTACAA
ATAAAGCAATAGCATCACAAATTTCACAAATAAAGCATTTTTTTCACTGCATTCTAGTTGTGGTTTGTCC
AAACTCATCAATGTATCTTATCATGTCTGGATCAACTGGATAACTCAAGCTAACCAAAATCATCCCAAAC
TTCCCACCCCATACCCTATTACCACTGCCAATTACCTGTGGTTTCATTTACTCTAAACCTGTGATTCCTC
TGAATTATTTTCATTTTAAAGAAATTGTATTTGTTAAATATGTACTACAAACTTAGTAGTTGGAAGGGCT
AATTCACTCCCAAAGAAGACAAGATATCCTTGATCTGTGGATCTACCACACACAAGGCTACTTCCCTGAT
TAGCAGAACTACACACCAGGGCCAGGGGTCAGATATCCACTGACCTTTGGATGGTGCTACAAGCTAGTAC
CAGTTGAGCCAGATAAGGTAGAAGAGGCCAATAAAGGAGAGAACACCAGCTTGTTACACCCTGTGAGCCT
GCATGGGATGGATGACCCGGAGAGAGAAGTGTTAGAGTGGAGGTTTGACAGCCGCCTAGCATTTCATCAC
GTGGCCCGAGAGCTGCATCCGGAGTACTTCAAGAACTGCTGATATCGAGCTTGCTACAAGGGACTTTCCG
CTGGGGACTTTCCAGGGAGGCGTGGCCTGGGCGGGACTGGGGAGTGGCGAGCCCTCAGATCCTGCATATA
AGCAGCTGCTTTTTGCCTGTACTGGGTCTCTCTGGTTAGACCAGATCTGAGCCTGGGAGCTCTCTGGCTA
ACTAGGGAACCCACTGCTTAAGCCTCAATAAAGCTTGCCTTGAGTGCTTCAAGTAGTGTGTGCCCGTCTG
TTGTGTGACTCTGGTAACTAGAGATCCCTCAGACCCTTTTAGTCAGTGTGGAAAATCTCTAGCAGTGGCG
CCCGAACAGGGACTTGAAAGCGAAAGGGAAACCAGAGGAGCTCTCTCGACGCAGGACTCGGCTTGCTGAA
GCGCGCACGGCAAGAGGCGAGGGGCGGCGACTGGTGAGTACGCCAAAAATTTTGACTAGCGGAGGCTAGA
AGGAGAGAGATGGGTGCGAGAGCGTCAGTATTAAG
