>Addgene plasmid #164926 | pInducer10b-HA-KRAS WT CO SR | depositor partial sequence | sequence record 320514 | Codon Optimized and siRNA-resistant human KRAS cDNA
[564 nt withheld, positions 1-564]
TAA
